Addgene plasmid #77706: CROT gRNA (BRDN0001147191)
Purpose: 3rd generation lentiviral gRNA plasmid targeting human CROT
Depositing lab: John Doench & David Root. Depositing organization: Broad Institute. Publication: Optimized sgRNA design to maximize activity and minimize off-target effects of CRISPR-Cas9. Doench JG, Fusi N, Sullender M, Hegde M, Vaimberg EW, Donovan KF, Smith I, Tothova Z, Wilen C, Orchard R, Virgin HW, Listgarten J, Root DE. Nat Biotechnol. 2016 Jan 18. doi: 10.1038/nbt.3437. PubMed 26780180.
Backbone
  Vector backbone: lentiGuide-Puro
  Backbone manufacturer: Zhang Lab (Addgene plasmid # 52963)
  Vector type: Mammalian Expression, Lentiviral, CRISPR
  Selectable markers: Puromycin
Growth in bacteria
  Bacterial resistance: Ampicillin, 100 μg/mL
  Growth temperature: 37°C
  Growth strain: DH5alpha
  Copy number: High Copy
Gene/Insert
  Gene/Insert name: CROT (alt names: CROT; NM_001143935.1)
  gRNA/shRNA sequence: TGGTATACGAACATCCAGAT
  Species: H. sapiens (human)
  Entrez Gene: CROT (a.k.a. COT)
  Promoter: hU6
  Cloning method: Unknown
  Sequencing primers: 5′ U6-F; 3′ pS2-R
Terms and licenses: Academic/Nonprofit Terms; Industry Terms: Not Available to Industry
Depositor comments: The gRNA was designed to target the following Genbank reference sequence(s): NM_001143935.1,NM_021151.3. Note that this plasmid does NOT contain Cas9. It should be used in conjunction with lentiCas9-Blast (Addgene #52962) or otherwise with cell lines already expressing Cas9. Browse the full kinome gRNA library at http://www.addgene.org/pooled-library/broadgpp-human-kinome/ or visit http://www.broadinstitute.org/rnai/public/ for detailed protocols and information.
How to cite: CROT gRNA (BRDN0001147191) was a gift from John Doench & David Root (Addgene plasmid # 77706 ; http://n2t.net/addgene:77706 ; RRID:Addgene_77706)
