[The description below was written by a language model from this plasmid's Addgene catalogue record and pLannotate feature annotations shown in this document.]
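Description:
CROT gRNA (BRDN0001147191) is a third-generation lentiviral guide RNA plasmid built on the lentiGuide-Puro backbone and designed to target the human CROT gene (also known as COT). It is propagated in E. coli as a high-copy plasmid through a ColE1/pUC-type origin with ampicillin selection from the β-lactamase gene. The backbone also carries an f1 origin, an SV40 origin and remnants of lac and phage promoter elements from the parental cloning vector.

The transfer cassette is framed by an RSV promoter fused to a truncated HIV-1 5' LTR, which makes genomic RNA production Tat-independent, and by a self-inactivating ΔU3 3' LTR followed by an SV40 polyadenylation signal. Between the LTRs lie the Ψ packaging signal with a partial gag sequence, the Rev response element for nuclear export of the unspliced genome, and a cPPT/CTS that aids nuclear import in transduced cells. The payload consists of two expression units. A human U6 RNA polymerase III promoter drives the CROT-specific spacer joined to the Streptococcus pyogenes Cas9 guide scaffold. An EF-1α core promoter with its intron A then drives puromycin N-acetyltransferase for selection of transduced mammalian cells, with a WPRE downstream to boost transcript expression.

The plasmid does not encode Cas9, so it is meant to be used with a separate Cas9 lentivector or in cells already expressing Cas9. Together these allow CRISPR knockout of CROT. The depositor comments associate it with a human kinome gRNA library whose guides were designed for high on-target activity and low off-target effects.
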