Features (pLannotate 1.2.2; 29 found; start..end, strand, type, name):
     14..80      +  CDS            small t antigen (fragment): SV40 (simian virus 40) small t antigen
    106..317     +  promoter       EF-1α core promoter: core promoter for human elongation factor EF-1α
    318..1256    +  intron         EF-1α intron A: intron upstream of the start codon of human EF-1α
   1278..1877    +  CDS            PuroR (fragment): puromycin N-acetyltransferase; pac from Streptomyces; confers resistance to puromycin
   1893..2481    +  misc_feature   WPRE: woodchuck hepatitis virus posttranscriptional regulatory element
   2532..2551    +  misc_feature   cPPT/CTS (fragment): central polypurine tract and central termination sequence of HIV-1
   2553..2786    +  LTR            3' LTR (ΔU3): self-inactivating 3' long terminal repeat (LTR) from HIV-1
   2864..2985    +  polyA_signal   SV40 poly(A) signal: SV40 polyadenylation signal
   3025..3160    +  rep_origin     SV40 ori: SV40 origin of replication
   3181..3199    -  promoter       T7 promoter: promoter for bacteriophage T7 RNA polymerase
   3207..3362    +  CDS            lacZα (fragment): LacZα fragment of β-galactosidase; lacZ fragment
   3367..3795    +  rep_origin     f1 ori (sequence partly withheld): f1 bacteriophage origin of replication; arrow indicates direction of (+) strand synthesis
   3848..3952    +  promoter       AmpR promoter: bla
   3953..4813    +  CDS            AmpR: β-lactamase; bla; confers resistance to ampicillin, carbenicillin, and related antibiotics
   4984..5572    +  rep_origin     ori: high-copy-number ColE1/pMB1/pBR322/pUC origin of replication
   5755..5847    +  CDS            lacI (fragment): lac repressor; lacI; The lac repressor binds to the lac operator to inhibit transcription in E. coli. This inhibition can be relieved by adding lactose or isopropyl-β-D-thiogalactopyranoside (IPTG).
   5860..5881    +  protein_bind   CAP binding site: CAP binding activates transcription in the presence of cAMP. E. coli catabolite activator protein
   5896..5926    +  promoter       lac promoter: promoter for the E. coli lac operon
   5934..5950    +  protein_bind   lac operator: The lac repressor binds to the lac operator to inhibit transcription in E. coli. This inhibition can be relieved by adding lactose or isopropyl-β-D-thiogalactopyranoside (IPTG). lac repressor encoded by lacI
   5995..6013    +  promoter       T3 promoter: promoter for bacteriophage T3 RNA polymerase
   6041..6267    +  promoter       RSV promoter: Rous sarcoma virus enhancer/promoter
   6268..6448    +  LTR            5' LTR (truncated): truncated 5' long terminal repeat (LTR) from HIV-1
   6495..6620    +  misc_feature   HIV-1 Ψ: packaging signal of human immunodeficiency virus type 1
   6604..6967    +  CDS            HIV-1 gag (fragment): gag protein from human immunodeficiency virus 1; gag
   7113..7346    +  misc_feature   RRE: The Rev response element (RRE) of HIV-1 allows for Rev-dependent mRNA export from the nucleus to the cytoplasm.
   7723..7749    +  CDS            Rev (fragment): human immunodeficiency virus 1 (HIV-1) Rev protein; rev; enhances nuclear export of unspliced and incompletely spliced viral mRNAs
   7753..7993    +  promoter       U6 promoter: RNA polymerase III promoter for human U6 snRNA
   8023..8098    +  misc_RNA       gRNA scaffold: guide RNA scaffold for the Streptococcus pyogenes CRISPR/Cas9 system
   8154..8271    +  misc_feature   cPPT/CTS: central polypurine tract and central termination sequence of HIV-1
>Addgene plasmid #77706 | CROT gRNA (BRDN0001147191) | addgene full sequence | sequence record 188274 | Addgene Assembled Sequence
CCCGGGTGCAAAGATGGATAAAGTTTTAAACAGAGAGGAATCTTTGCAGCTAATGGACCTTCTAGGTCTT
GAAAGGAGTGGGAATTGGCTCCGGTGCCCGTCAGTGGGCAGAGCGCACATCGCCCACAGTCCCCGAGAAG
TTGGGGGGAGGGGTCGGCAATTGATCCGGTGCCTAGAGAAGGTGGCGCGGGGTAAACTGGGAAAGTGATG
TCGTGTACTGGCTCCGCCTTTTTCCCGAGGGTGGGGGAGAACCGTATATAAGTGCAGTAGTCGCCGTGAA
CGTTCTTTTTCGCAACGGGTTTGCCGCCAGAACACAGGTAAGTGCCGTGTGTGGTTCCCGCGGGCCTGGC
CTCTTTACGGGTTATGGCCCTTGCGTGCCTTGAATTACTTCCACCTGGCTGCAGTACGTGATTCTTGATC
CCGAGCTTCGGGTTGGAAGTGGGTGGGAGAGTTCGAGGCCTTGCGCTTAAGGAGCCCCTTCGCCTCGTGC
TTGAGTTGAGGCCTGGCCTGGGCGCTGGGGCCGCCGCGTGCGAATCTGGTGGCACCTTCGCGCCTGTCTC
GCTGCTTTCGATAAGTCTCTAGCCATTTAAAATTTTTGATGACCTGCTGCGACGCTTTTTTTCTGGCAAG
ATAGTCTTGTAAATGCGGGCCAAGATCTGCACACTGGTATTTCGGTTTTTGGGGCCGCGGGCGGCGACGG
GGCCCGTGCGTCCCAGCGCACATGTTCGGCGAGGCGGGGCCTGCGAGCGCGGCCACCGAGAATCGGACGG
GGGTAGTCTCAAGCTGGCCGGCCTGCTCTGGTGCCTGGCCTCGCGCCGCCGTGTATCGCCCCGCCCTGGG
CGGCAAGGCTGGCCCGGTCGGCACCAGTTGCGTGAGCGGAAAGATGGCCGCTTCCCGGCCCTGCTGCAGG
GAGCTCAAAATGGAGGACGCGGCGCTCGGGAGAGCGGGCGGGTGAGTCACCCACACAAAGGAAAAGGGCC
TTTCCGTCCTCAGCCGTCGCTTCATGTGACTCCACGGAGTACCGGGCGCCGTCCAGGCACCTCGATTAGT
TCTCGAGCTTTTGGAGTACGTCGTCTTTAGGTTGGGGGGAGGGGTTTTATGCGATGGAGTTTCCCCACAC
TGAGTGGGTGGAGACTGAAGTTAGGCCAGCTTGGCACTTGATGTAATTCTCCTTGGAATTTGCCCTTTTT
GAGTTTGGATCTTGGTTCATTCTCAAGCCTCAGACAGTGGTTCAAAGTTTTTTTCTTCCATTTCAGGTGT
CGTGACGTACGGCCACCATGACCGAGTACAAGCCCACGGTGCGCCTCGCCACCCGCGACGACGTCCCCAG
GGCCGTACGCACCCTCGCCGCCGCGTTCGCCGACTACCCCGCCACGCGCCACACCGTCGATCCGGACCGC
CACATCGAGCGGGTCACCGAGCTGCAAGAACTCTTCCTCACGCGCGTCGGGCTCGACATCGGCAAGGTGT
GGGTCGCGGACGACGGCGCCGCCGTGGCGGTCTGGACCACGCCGGAGAGCGTCGAAGCGGGGGCGGTGTT
CGCCGAGATCGGCCCGCGCATGGCCGAGTTGAGCGGTTCCCGGCTGGCCGCGCAGCAACAGATGGAAGGC
CTCCTGGCGCCGCACCGGCCCAAGGAGCCCGCGTGGTTCCTGGCCACCGTCGGAGTCTCGCCCGACCACC
AGGGCAAGGGTCTGGGCAGCGCCGTCGTGCTCCCCGGAGTGGAGGCGGCCGAGCGCGCCGGGGTGCCCGC
CTTCCTGGAGACCTCCGCGCCCCGCAACCTCCCCTTCTACGAGCGGCTCGGCTTCACCGTCACCGCCGAC
GTCGAGGTGCCCGAAGGACCGCGCACCTGGTGCATGACCCGCAAGCCCGGTGCCTGAACGCGTTAAGTCG
ACAATCAACCTCTGGATTACAAAATTTGTGAAAGATTGACTGGTATTCTTAACTATGTTGCTCCTTTTAC
GCTATGTGGATACGCTGCTTTAATGCCTTTGTATCATGCTATTGCTTCCCGTATGGCTTTCATTTTCTCC
TCCTTGTATAAATCCTGGTTGCTGTCTCTTTATGAGGAGTTGTGGCCCGTTGTCAGGCAACGTGGCGTGG
TGTGCACTGTGTTTGCTGACGCAACCCCCACTGGTTGGGGCATTGCCACCACCTGTCAGCTCCTTTCCGG
GACTTTCGCTTTCCCCCTCCCTATTGCCACGGCGGAACTCATCGCCGCCTGCCTTGCCCGCTGCTGGACA
GGGGCTCGGCTGTTGGGCACTGACAATTCCGTGGTGTTGTCGGGGAAATCATCGTCCTTTCCTTGGCTGC
TCGCCTGTGTTGCCACCTGGATTCTGCGCGGGACGTCCTTCTGCTACGTCCCTTCGGCCCTCAATCCAGC
GGACCTTCCTTCCCGCGGCCTGCTGCCGGCTCTGCGGCCTCTTCCGCGTCTTCGCCTTCGCCCTCAGACG
AGTCGGATCTCCCTTTGGGCCGCCTCCCCGCGTCGACTTTAAGACCAATGACTTACAAGGCAGCTGTAGA
TCTTAGCCACTTTTTAAAAGAAAAGGGGGGACTGGAAGGGCTAATTCACTCCCAACGAAGACAAGATCTG
CTTTTTGCTTGTACTGGGTCTCTCTGGTTAGACCAGATCTGAGCCTGGGAGCTCTCTGGCTAACTAGGGA
ACCCACTGCTTAAGCCTCAATAAAGCTTGCCTTGAGTGCTTCAAGTAGTGTGTGCCCGTCTGTTGTGTGA
CTCTGGTAACTAGAGATCCCTCAGACCCTTTTAGTCAGTGTGGAAAATCTCTAGCAGTACGTATAGTAGT
TCATGTCATCTTATTATTCAGTATTTATAACTTGCAAAGAAATGAATATCAGAGAGTGAGAGGAACTTGT
TTATTGCAGCTTATAATGGTTACAAATAAAGCAATAGCATCACAAATTTCACAAATAAAGCATTTTTTTC
ACTGCATTCTAGTTGTGGTTTGTCCAAACTCATCAATGTATCTTATCATGTCTGGCTCTAGCTATCCCGC
CCCTAACTCCGCCCATCCCGCCCCTAACTCCGCCCAGTTCCGCCCATTCTCCGCCCCATGGCTGACTAAT
TTTTTTTATTTATGCAGAGGCCGAGGCCGCCTCGGCCTCTGAGCTATTCCAGAAGTAGTGAGGAGGCTTT
TTTGGAGGCCTAGGGACGTACCCAATTCGCCCTATAGTGAGTCGTATTACGCGCGCTCACTGGCCGTCGT
TTTACAACGTCGTGACTGGGAAAACCCTGGCGTTACCCAACTTAATCGCCTTGCAGCACATCCCCCTTTC
GCCAGCTGGCGTAATAGCGAAGAGGCCCGCACCGATCGCCCTTCCCAACAGTTGCGCAGCCTGAATGGCG
AATGGG
[124 nt withheld, positions 3367-3490]
C
[91 nt withheld, positions 3492-3582]
A
[49 nt withheld, positions 3584-3632]
CCTTTGACGTTGGAGTCCACGTTCTTT
[37 nt withheld, positions 3660-3696]
ACCCTATCTCGGTCTATTCTTTTGATTTATAAGGGATTTTGCCGATTTCGGCCTATTGGTTAAAAAATGA
GCTGATTTAACAAAAATTTAACGCGAATTTTAACAAAATATTAACGCTTACAATTTAGGTGGCACTTTTC
GGGGAAATGTGCGCGGAACCCCTATTTGTTTATTTTTCTAAATACATTCAAATATGTATCCGCTCATGAG
ACAATAACCCTGATAAATGCTTCAATAATATTGAAAAAGGAAGAGTATGAGTATTCAACATTTCCGTGTC
GCCCTTATTCCCTTTTTTGCGGCATTTTGCCTTCCTGTTTTTGCTCACCCAGAAACGCTGGTGAAAGTAA
AAGATGCTGAAGATCAGTTGGGTGCACGAGTGGGTTACATCGAACTGGATCTCAACAGCGGTAAGATCCT
TGAGAGTTTTCGCCCCGAAGAACGTTTTCCAATGATGAGCACTTTTAAAGTTCTGCTATGTGGCGCGGTA
TTATCCCGTATTGACGCCGGGCAAGAGCAACTCGGTCGCCGCATACACTATTCTCAGAATGACTTGGTTG
AGTACTCACCAGTCACAGAAAAGCATCTTACGGATGGCATGACAGTAAGAGAATTATGCAGTGCTGCCAT
AACCATGAGTGATAACACTGCGGCCAACTTACTTCTGACAACGATCGGAGGACCGAAGGAGCTAACCGCT
TTTTTGCACAACATGGGGGATCATGTAACTCGCCTTGATCGTTGGGAACCGGAGCTGAATGAAGCCATAC
CAAACGACGAGCGTGACACCACGATGCCTGTAGCAATGGCAACAACGTTGCGCAAACTATTAACTGGCGA
ACTACTTACTCTAGCTTCCCGGCAACAATTAATAGACTGGATGGAGGCGGATAAAGTTGCAGGACCACTT
CTGCGCTCGGCCCTTCCGGCTGGCTGGTTTATTGCTGATAAATCTGGAGCCGGTGAGCGTGGGTCTCGCG
GTATCATTGCAGCACTGGGGCCAGATGGTAAGCCCTCCCGTATCGTAGTTATCTACACGACGGGGAGTCA
GGCAACTATGGATGAACGAAATAGACAGATCGCTGAGATAGGTGCCTCACTGATTAAGCATTGGTAACTG
TCAGACCAAGTTTACTCATATATACTTTAGATTGATTTAAAACTTCATTTTTAATTTAAAAGGATCTAGG
TGAAGATCCTTTTTGATAATCTCATGACCAAAATCCCTTAACGTGAGTTTTCGTTCCACTGAGCGTCAGA
CCCCGTAGAAAAGATCAAAGGATCTTCTTGAGATCCTTTTTTTCTGCGCGTAATCTGCTGCTTGCAAACA
AAAAAACCACCGCTACCAGCGGTGGTTTGTTTGCCGGATCAAGAGCTACCAACTCTTTTTCCGAAGGTAA
CTGGCTTCAGCAGAGCGCAGATACCAAATACTGTTCTTCTAGTGTAGCCGTAGTTAGGCCACCACTTCAA
GAACTCTGTAGCACCGCCTACATACCTCGCTCTGCTAATCCTGTTACCAGTGGCTGCTGCCAGTGGCGAT
AAGTCGTGTCTTACCGGGTTGGACTCAAGACGATAGTTACCGGATAAGGCGCAGCGGTCGGGCTGAACGG
GGGGTTCGTGCACACAGCCCAGCTTGGAGCGAACGACCTACACCGAACTGAGATACCTACAGCGTGAGCT
ATGAGAAAGCGCCACGCTTCCCGAAGGGAGAAAGGCGGACAGGTATCCGGTAAGCGGCAGGGTCGGAACA
GGAGAGCGCACGAGGGAGCTTCCAGGGGGAAACGCCTGGTATCTTTATAGTCCTGTCGGGTTTCGCCACC
TCTGACTTGAGCGTCGATTTTTGTGATGCTCGTCAGGGGGGCGGAGCCTATGGAAAAACGCCAGCAACGC
GGCCTTTTTACGGTTCCTGGCCTTTTGCTGGCCTTTTGCTCACATGTTCTTTCCTGCGTTATCCCCTGAT
TCTGTGGATAACCGTATTACCGCCTTTGAGTGAGCTGATACCGCTCGCCGCAGCCGAACGACCGAGCGCA
GCGAGTCAGTGAGCGAGGAAGCGGAAGAGCGCCCAATACGCAAACCGCCTCTCCCCGCGCGTTGGCCGAT
TCATTAATGCAGCTGGCACGACAGGTTTCCCGACTGGAAAGCGGGCAGTGAGCGCAACGCAATTAATGTG
AGTTAGCTCACTCATTAGGCACCCCAGGCTTTACACTTTATGCTTCCGGCTCGTATGTTGTGTGGAATTG
TGAGCGGATAACAATTTCACACAGGAAACAGCTATGACCATGATTACGCCAAGCGCGCAATTAACCCTCA
CTAAAGGGAACAAAAGCTGGAGCTGCAAGCTTAATGTAGTCTTATGCAATACTCTTGTAGTCTTGCAACA
TGGTAACGATGAGTTAGCAACATGCCTTACAAGGAGAGAAAAAGCACCGTGCATGCCGATTGGTGGAAGT
AAGGTGGTACGATCGTGCCTTATTAGGAAGGCAACAGACGGGTCTGACATGGATTGGACGAACCACTGAA
TTGCCGCATTGCAGAGATATTGTATTTAAGTGCCTAGCTCGATACATAAACGGGTCTCTCTGGTTAGACC
AGATCTGAGCCTGGGAGCTCTCTGGCTAACTAGGGAACCCACTGCTTAAGCCTCAATAAAGCTTGCCTTG
AGTGCTTCAAGTAGTGTGTGCCCGTCTGTTGTGTGACTCTGGTAACTAGAGATCCCTCAGACCCTTTTAG
TCAGTGTGGAAAATCTCTAGCAGTGGCGCCCGAACAGGGACTTGAAAGCGAAAGGGAAACCAGAGGAGCT
CTCTCGACGCAGGACTCGGCTTGCTGAAGCGCGCACGGCAAGAGGCGAGGGGCGGCGACTGGTGAGTACG
CCAAAAATTTTGACTAGCGGAGGCTAGAAGGAGAGAGATGGGTGCGAGAGCGTCAGTATTAAGCGGGGGA
GAATTAGATCGCGATGGGAAAAAATTCGGTTAAGGCCAGGGGGAAAGAAAAAATATAAATTAAAACATAT
AGTATGGGCAAGCAGGGAGCTAGAACGATTCGCAGTTAATCCTGGCCTGTTAGAAACATCAGAAGGCTGT
AGACAAATACTGGGACAGCTACAACCATCCCTTCAGACAGGATCAGAAGAACTTAGATCATTATATAATA
CAGTAGCAACCCTCTATTGTGTGCATCAAAGGATAGAGATAAAAGACACCAAGGAAGCTTTAGACAAGAT
AGAGGAAGAGCAAAACAAAAGTAAGACCACCGCACAGCAAGCGGCCGCTGATCTTCAGACCTGGAGGAGG
AGATATGAGGGACAATTGGAGAAGTGAATTATATAAATATAAAGTAGTAAAAATTGAACCATTAGGAGTA
GCACCCACCAAGGCAAAGAGAAGAGTGGTGCAGAGAGAAAAAAGAGCAGTGGGAATAGGAGCTTTGTTCC
TTGGGTTCTTGGGAGCAGCAGGAAGCACTATGGGCGCAGCGTCAATGACGCTGACGGTACAGGCCAGACA
ATTATTGTCTGGTATAGTGCAGCAGCAGAACAATTTGCTGAGGGCTATTGAGGCGCAACAGCATCTGTTG
CAACTCACAGTCTGGGGCATCAAGCAGCTCCAGGCAAGAATCCTGGCTGTGGAAAGATACCTAAAGGATC
AACAGCTCCTGGGGATTTGGGGTTGCTCTGGAAAACTCATTTGCACCACTGCTGTGCCTTGGAATGCTAG
TTGGAGTAATAAATCTCTGGAACAGATTTGGAATCACACGACCTGGATGGAGTGGGACAGAGAAATTAAC
AATTACACAAGCTTAATACACTCCTTAATTGAAGAATCGCAAAACCAGCAAGAAAAGAATGAACAAGAAT
TATTGGAATTAGATAAATGGGCAAGTTTGTGGAATTGGTTTAACATAACAAATTGGCTGTGGTATATAAA
ATTATTCATAATGATAGTAGGAGGCTTGGTAGGTTTAAGAATAGTTTTTGCTGTACTTTCTATAGTGAAT
AGAGTTAGGCAGGGATATTCACCATTATCGTTTCAGACCCACCTCCCAACCCCGAGGGGACCCAGAGAGG
GCCTATTTCCCATGATTCCTTCATATTTGCATATACGATACAAGGCTGTTAGAGAGATAATTAGAATTAA
TTTGACTGTAAACACAAAGATATTAGTACAAAATACGTGACGTAGAAAGTAATAATTTCTTGGGTAGTTT
GCAGTTTTAAAATTATGTTTTAAAATGGACTATCATATGCTTACCGTAACTTGAAAGTATTTCGATTTCT
TGGCTTTATATATCTTGTGGAAAGGACGAAACACCGTGGTATACGAACATCCAGATGTTTTAGAGCTAGA
AATAGCAAGTTAAAATAAGGCTAGTCCGTTATCAACTTGAAAAAGTGGCACCGAGTCGGTGCTTTTTTAA
GCTTGGCGTAACTAGATCTTGAGACAAATGGCAGTATTCATCCACAATTTTAAAAGAAAAGGGGGGATTG
GGGGGTACAGTGCAGGGGAAAGAATAGTAGACATAATAGCAACAGACATACAAACTAAAGAATTACAAAA
ACAAATTACAAAAATTCAAAATTTTCGGGTTTATTACAGGGACAGCAGAGATCCACTTTGGCGCCGGCTC
GAGGGGG
