>Addgene plasmid #77706 | CROT gRNA (BRDN0001147191) | depositor partial sequence | sequence record 145166 | Target Sequence
TGGTATACGAACATCCAGAT
