>Addgene plasmid #77706 | CROT gRNA (BRDN0001147191) | addgene partial sequence | sequence record 188273 | hU6-F
AGAAAGTAATAATTTCTTGGGTAGTTTGCAGTTTTAAAATTATGTTTTAAAATGGACTATCATATGCTTA
CCGTAACTTGAAAGTATTTCGATTTCTTGGCTTTATATATCTTGTGGAAAGGACGAAACACCGTGGTATA
CGAACATCCAGATGTTTTAGAGCTAGAAATAGCAAGTTAAAATAAGGCTAGTCCGTTATCAACTTGAAAA
AGTGGCACCGAGTCGGTGCTTTTTTAAGCTTGGCGTAACTAGATCTTGAGACAAATGGCAGTATTCATCC
ACAATTTTAAAAGAAAAGGGGGGATTGGGGGGTACAGTGCAGGGGAAAGAATAGTAGACATAATAGCAAC
AGACATACAAACTAAAGAATTACAAAAACAAATTACAAAAATTCAAAATTTTCGGGTTTATTACAGGGAC
AGCAGAGATCCACTTTGGCGCCGGCTCGAGGGGGCCCGGGTGCAAAGATGGATAAAGTTTTAAACAGAGA
GGAATCTTTGCAGCTAATGGACCTTCTAGGTCTTGAAAGGAGTGGGAATTGGCTCCGGTGCCCGTCAGTG
GGCAGAGCGC
